Addgene plasmid #52270: pSC-hTDG-IntE2
Purpose: Bacterial expression of human TDG C-terminally fused to GyrA intein, SUMO-E2 and GST
Depositing lab: Primo Schaer. Depositing organization: University of Basel. Publication: Versatile Recombinant SUMOylation System for the Production of SUMO-Modified Protein. Weber AR, Schuermann D, Schar P. PLoS One. 2014 Jul 9;9(7):e102157. doi: 10.1371/journal.pone.0102157. eCollection 2014. PubMed 25007328.
Backbone
  Vector backbone: pTXB3
  Backbone manufacturer: New England Biolabs
  Backbone size w/o insert (bp): 6707
  Total vector size (bp): 8871
  Modifications to backbone: CBD domain replaced by Ubc9-GST fusion resulting in the cloning vector pSC-IntE2
  Vector type: Bacterial Expression
Growth in bacteria
  Bacterial resistance: Ampicillin, 100 μg/mL
  Growth temperature: 37°C
  Growth strain: DH5alpha
  Growth instructions: In combination with a second vector for protein expression in BL21(DE3) cells, the selection pressure was reduced by half to 50 mg/L Ampicillin
  Copy number: High Copy
Gene/Insert
  Gene/Insert name: hTDG (alt name: thymine DNA glycosylase)
  Species: H. sapiens (human)
  Insert size (bp): 1232
  GenBank ID: NM_003211.4
  Entrez Gene: TDG (a.k.a. hTDG)
  Promoter: T7
  Tag / fusion protein: GyrA-intein-Ubc9-GST (C terminal on backbone)
  Cloning method: Restriction Enzyme; 5′ cloning site NcoI (not destroyed); 3′ cloning site EcoRI (not destroyed)
  Sequencing primers: 5′ TAATACGACTCACTATAGGG
Resource information
  A portion of this plasmid was derived from a plasmid made by: Ubc9 cDNAs was amplified from pGEX-based expression vector kindly gifted by Ronald Hay
Terms and licenses: Academic/Nonprofit Terms; Industry Terms: Not Available to Industry
How to cite: pSC-hTDG-IntE2 was a gift from Primo Schaer (Addgene plasmid # 52270 ; http://n2t.net/addgene:52270 ; RRID:Addgene_52270)
