[The description below was written by a language model from this plasmid's Addgene catalogue record and pLannotate feature annotations shown in this document.]
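Description:
pSC-hTDG-IntE2 is an 8.9 kb bacterial expression plasmid built on the pTXB3 intein-fusion backbone, in which the original chitin-binding domain was replaced by a Ubc9-GST fusion to give the cloning vector pSC-IntE2. It replicates in E. coli from a ColE1/pMB1-type origin and is selected with ampicillin through the bla gene. The catalogue lists it as high copy, although the annotation also detects a rop gene and a bom fragment carried over from pBR322-type ancestry, along with non-functional tetracycline-resistance fragments. An M13 origin is present for single-stranded DNA production. A plasmid-borne lacI gene supplies repressor, and five tandem rrnB T1 terminators lie upstream of the expression cassette, where they presumably limit read-through transcription.

The payload is a single open reading frame driven by a T7 promoter with an adjacent lac operator and the phage T7 gene 10 ribosome binding site, so expression is IPTG-inducible in strains that supply T7 RNA polymerase, such as BL21(DE3). Human thymine DNA glycosylase (TDG), cloned between NcoI and EcoRI, is followed in frame by the Mycobacterium xenopi GyrA intein, the SUMO-conjugating E2 enzyme Ubc9 (UBE2I; the annotation tool's best match is the chicken entry, and the record does not state the species of the cDNA) and Schistosoma japonicum GST, ending at a T7 terminator. Tethering the E2 enzyme to the substrate fits the plasmid's use in a recombinant SUMOylation system, where it is co-expressed with a second vector. GST offers an affinity handle, and thiol-induced cleavage at the intein's N-terminus can release TDG from the intein-Ubc9-GST portion.
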