Features (pLannotate 1.2.2; 26 found; start..end, strand, type, name):
      1..19      +  promoter       T7 promoter: promoter for bacteriophage T7 RNA polymerase
     20..44      +  protein_bind   lac operator: The lac repressor binds to the lac operator to inhibit transcription in E. coli. This inhibition can be relieved by adding lactose or isopropyl-β-D-thiogalactopyranoside (IPTG). lac repressor encoded by lacI
     59..81      +  RBS            RBS: efficient ribosome binding site from bacteriophage T7 gene 10 (Olins and Rangwala, 1989)
     89..1318    +  CDS            TDG: TDG_HUMAN - Experimental evidence at protein level: Swiss-Prot protein existence level 1. DNA glycosylase that plays a key role in active DNA demethylation: specifically recognizes and binds 5-formylcytosine (5fC) and 5-carboxylcytosine (5caC) in the context of CpG sites and mediates their excision through base-excision repair (BER) to install an unmethylated cytosine. Cannot remove 5-hydroxymethylcytosine (5hmC). According to an alternative model, involved in DNA demethylation by mediating DNA glycolase activity toward 5-hydroxymethyluracil (5hmU) produced by deamination of 5hmC. Also involve
   1343..1927    +  CDS            Mxe GyrA intein: modified GyrA intein (Southworth et al., 1999); Mycobacterium xenopi gyrA; N-terminal cleavage of this intein can be induced by thiols.
   1958..2431    +  CDS            UBE2I: UBC9_CHICK - Also known as UBC9, UBCE9. Experimental evidence at protein level: Swiss-Prot protein existence level 1. Accepts the ubiquitin-like proteins SUMO1, SUMO2 and SUMO3 from the UBLE1A-UBLE1B E1 complex and catalyzes their covalent attachment to other proteins with the help of an E3 ligase such as RANBP2 or CBX4. Essential for nuclear architecture and chromosome segregation. From Gallus gallus (Chicken).
   2444..3097    +  CDS            GST26_SCHJA: Experimental evidence at protein level: Swiss-Prot protein existence level 1. GST isoenzymes appear to play a central role in the parasite detoxification system. Other functions are also suspected including a role in increasing the solubility of haematin in the parasite gut. From Schistosoma japonicum (Blood fluke).
   3106..3155    +  CDS            SET1 (fragment): solubility-enhancement tag derived from T7 phage gene 10B
   3163..3210    +  terminator     T7 terminator: transcription terminator for bacteriophage T7 RNA polymerase
   3270..3374    +  promoter       AmpR promoter: bla
   3375..4235    +  CDS            AmpR: β-lactamase; bla; confers resistance to ampicillin, carbenicillin, and related antibiotics
   4277..4790    -  rep_origin     M13 ori (sequence partly withheld): M13 bacteriophage origin of replication; arrow indicates direction of (+) strand synthesis
   4901..5489    +  rep_origin     ori: high-copy-number ColE1/pMB1/pBR322/pUC origin of replication
   5666..5756    -  misc_feature   bom (fragment): basis of mobility region from pBR322
   5858..6049    -  CDS            rop: Rop protein, which maintains plasmids at low copy number; rop
   6090..6200    +  CDS            mbeC (fragment): MBEC_ECOLX - Experimental evidence at protein level: Swiss-Prot protein existence level 1. Required for efficient mobilization of ColE1 plasmid and is thus essential to promote the specific transfer of the plasmid during conjugation. Probably functions by inducing DNA bending, helping the MbeA relaxase to melt the DNA around the nic site and cleave the phosphodiester bond. Binds specifically double-stranded DNA (dsDNA) containing the ColE1 oriT but does not recognize the inverted repeat (IR). From Escherichia coli.
   6235..6557    -  CDS            TcR (fragment): tetracycline efflux protein; tet; confers resistance to tetracycline
   6572..6593    -  protein_bind   CAP binding site: CAP binding activates transcription in the presence of cAMP. E. coli catabolite activator protein
   6606..7688    -  CDS            lacI: lac repressor; lacI; The lac repressor binds to the lac operator to inhibit transcription in E. coli. This inhibition can be relieved by adding lactose or isopropyl-β-D-thiogalactopyranoside (IPTG).
   7689..7766    -  promoter       lacI promoter: lacI
   7774..7867    -  CDS            TcR (fragment): tetracycline efflux protein; tet; confers resistance to tetracycline
   7919..8005    +  terminator     rrnB T1 terminator: Escherichia coli rrnB; transcription terminator T1 from the E. coli rrnB gene
   8102..8188    +  terminator     rrnB T1 terminator: Escherichia coli rrnB; transcription terminator T1 from the E. coli rrnB gene
   8285..8371    +  terminator     rrnB T1 terminator: Escherichia coli rrnB; transcription terminator T1 from the E. coli rrnB gene
   8468..8554    +  terminator     rrnB T1 terminator: Escherichia coli rrnB; transcription terminator T1 from the E. coli rrnB gene
   8651..8737    +  terminator     rrnB T1 terminator: Escherichia coli rrnB; transcription terminator T1 from the E. coli rrnB gene
>Addgene plasmid #52270 | pSC-hTDG-IntE2 | depositor full sequence | sequence record 80834 | pSC-hTDG-IntE2 sequence 8871 bps
TAATACGACTCACTATAGGGGAATTGTGAGCGGATAACAATTCCCCTCTAGAAATAATTTTGTTTAACTT
TAAGAAGGAGATATAACCATGGAAGCGGAGAACGCGGGCAGCTATTCCCTTCAGCAAGCTCAAGCTTTTT
ATACGTTTCCATTTCAACAACTGATGGCTGAAGCTCCTAATATGGCAGTTGTGAATGAACAGCAAATGCC
AGAAGAAGTTCCAGCCCCAGCTCCTGCTCAGGAACCAGTGCAAGAGGCTCCAAAAGGAAGAAAAAGAAAA
CCCAGAACAACAGAACCAAAACAACCAGTGGAACCCAAAAAACCTGTTGAGTCAAAAAAATCTGGCAAGT
CTGCAAAATCAAAAGAAAAACAAGAAAAAATTACAGACACATTTAAAGTAAAAAGAAAAGTAGACCGTTT
TAATGGTGTTTCAGAAGCTGAACTTCTGACCAAGACTCTCCCCGATATTTTGACCTTCAATCTGGACATT
GTCATTATTGGCATAAACCCGGGACTAATGGCTGCTTACAAAGGGCATCATTACCCTGGACCTGGAAACC
ATTTTTGGAAGTGTTTGTTTATGTCAGGGCTCAGTGAGGTCCAGCTGAACCATATGGATGATCACACTCT
ACCAGGGAAGTATGGTATTGGATTTACCAACATGGTGGAAAGGACCACGCCCGGCAGCAAAGATCTCTCC
AGTAAAGAATTTCGTGAAGGAGGACGTATTCTAGTACAGAAATTACAGAAATATCAGCCACGAATAGCAG
TGTTTAATGGAAAATGTATTTATGAAATTTTTAGTAAAGAAGTTTTTGGAGTAAAGGTTAAGAACTTGGA
ATTTGGGCTTCAGCCCCATAAGATTCCAGACACAGAAACTCTCTGCTATGTTATGCCATCATCCAGTGCA
AGATGTGCTCAGTTTCCTCGAGCCCAAGACAAAGTTCATTACTACATAAAACTGAAGGACTTAAGAGATC
AGTTGAAAGGCATTGAACGAAATATGGACGTTCAAGAGGTGCAATATACATTTGACCTACAGCTTGCCCA
AGAGGATGCAAAGAAGATGGCTGTTAAGGAAGAAAAATATGATCCAGGTTATGAGGCAGCATATGGTGGT
GCTTACGGAGAAAATCCATGCAGCAGTGAACCTTGTGGCTTCTCTTCAAATGGGCTAATTGAGAGCGTGG
AGTTAAGAGGAGAATCAGCTTTCAGTGGCATTCCTAATGGGCAGTGGATGACCCAGTCATTTACAGACCA
AATTCCTTCCTTTAGTAATCACTGTGGAACACAAGAACAGGAAGAAGAAAGCCATGCTGAATTCCTCGAG
ATGTGCATCTGCGGAGATGCACTAGTTGCCCTACCCGAGGGCGAGTCGGTACGCATCGCCGACATCGTGC
CGGGTGCGCGGCCCAACAGTGACAACGCCATCGACCTGAAAGTCCTTGACCGGCATGGCAATCCCGTGCT
CGCCGACCGGCTGTTCCACTCCGGCGAGCATCCGGTGTACACGGTGCGTACGGTCGAAGGTCTGCGTGTG
ACGGGCACCGCGAACCACCCGTTGTTGTGTTTGGTCGACGTCGCCGGGGTGCCGACCCTGCTGTGGAAGC
TGATCGACGAAATCAAGCCGGGCGATTACGCGGTGATTCAACGCAGCGCATTCAGCGTCGACTGTGCAGG
TTTTGCCCGCGGGAAACCCGAATTTGCGCCCACAACCTACACAGTCGGCGTCCCTGGACTGGTGCGTTTC
TTGGAAGCACACCACCGAGACCCGGACGCCCAAGCTATCGCCGACGAGCTGACCGACGGGCGGTTCTACT
ACGCGAAAGTCGCCAGTGTCACCGACGCCGGCGTGCAGCCGGTGTATAGCCTTCGTGTCGACACGGCAGA
CCACGCGTTTATCACGAACGGGTTCGTCAGCCACGCTACTGGCCTCACCGGTCTAAGCTTAGCATCCATG
TCGGGGATCGCCCTCAGCAGACTCGCCCAGGAGAGGAAAGCATGGAGGAAAGACCACCCATTTGGTTTCG
TGGCTGTCCCAACAAAAAATCCCGATGGCACGATGAACCTCATGAACTGGGAGTGCGCCATTCCGGGAAA
GAAAGGGACTCCGTGGGAAGGAGGCTTGTTTAAACTACGGATGCTTTTCAAAGATGATTATCCATCTTCG
CCACCAAAATGTAAATTCGAACCACCATTATTTCACCCGAATGTGTACCCTTCGGGGACAGTGTGCCTGT
CCATCTTAGAGGAGGACAAGGACTGGAGGCCAGCCATCACAATCAAACAGATCCTATTAGGAATACAGGA
ACTTCTAAATGAACCAAATATCCAAGACCCAGCTCAAGCAGAGGCCTACACGATTTACTGCCAAAACAGA
GTGGAGTACGAGAAAAGGGTCCGAGCACAAGCCAAGAAGTTTGCGCCCTCATCAGGATCCGGAATGTCCC
CTATACTAGGTTATTGGAAAATTAAGGGCCTTGTGCAACCCACTCGACTTCTTTTGGAATATCTTGAAGA
AAAATATGAAGAGCATTTGTATGAGCGCGATGAAGGTGATAAATGGCGAAACAAAAAGTTTGAATTGGGT
TTGGAGTTTCCCAATCTTCCTTATTATATTGATGGTGATGTTAAATTAACACAGTCTATGGCCATCATAC
GTTATATAGCTGACAAGCACAACATGTTGGGTGGTTGTCCAAAAGAGCGTGCAGAGATTTCAATGCTTGA
AGGAGCGGTTTTGGATATTAGATACGGTGTTTCGAGAATTGCATATAGTAAAGACTTTGAAACTCTCAAA
GTTGATTTTCTTAGCAAGCTACCTGAAATGCTGAAAATGTTCGAAGATCGTTTATGTCATAAAACATATT
TAAATGGTGATCATGTAACCCATCCTGACTTCATGTTGTATGACGCTCTTGATGTTGTTTTATACATGGA
CCCAATGTGCCTGGATGCGTTCCCAAAATTAGTTTGTTTTAAAAAACGTATTGAAGCTATCCCACAAATT
GATAAGTACTTGAAATCCAGCAAGTATATAGCATGGCCTTTGCAGGGCTGGCAAGCCACGTTTGGTGGTG
GCGACCATCCTCCAAAATAGATCCGGCTGCTAACAAAGCCCGAAAGGAAGCTGAGTTGGCTGCTGCCACC
GCTGAGCAATAACTAGCATAACCCCTTGGGGCCTCTAAACGGGTCTTGAGGGGTTTTTTGCTGAAAGGAG
GAACTATATCCGGATAACTACGTCAGGTGGCACTTTTCGGGGAAATGTGCGCGGAACCCCTATTTGTTTA
TTTTTCTAAATACATTCAAATATGTATCCGCTCATGAGACAATAACCCTGATAAATGCTTCAATAATATT
GAAAAAGGAAGAGTATGAGTATTCAACATTTCCGTGTCGCCCTTATTCCCTTTTTTGCGGCATTTTGCCT
TCCTGTTTTTGCTCACCCAGAAACGCTGGTGAAAGTAAAAGATGCTGAAGATCAGTTGGGTGCACGAGTG
GGTTACATCGAACTGGATCTCAACAGCGGTAAGATCCTTGAGAGTTTTCGCCCCGAAGAACGTTCTCCAA
TGATGAGCACTTTTAAAGTTCTGCTATGTGGCGCGGTATTATCCCGTGTTGACGCCGGGCAAGAGCAACT
CGGTCGCCGCATACACTATTCTCAGAATGACTTGGTTGAGTACTCACCAGTCACAGAAAAGCATCTTACG
GATGGCATGACAGTAAGAGAATTATGCAGTGCTGCCATAACCATGAGTGATAACACTGCGGCCAACTTAC
TTCTGACAACGATCGGAGGACCGAAGGAGCTAACCGCTTTTTTGCACAACATGGGGGATCATGTAACTCG
CCTTGATCGTTGGGAACCGGAGCTGAATGAAGCCATACCAAACGACGAGCGTGACACCACGATGCCTGTA
GCAATGGCAACAACGTTGCGCAAACTATTAACTGGCGAACTACTTACTCTAGCTTCCCGGCAACAATTAA
TAGACTGGATGGAGGCGGATAAAGTTGCAGGACCACTTCTGCGCTCGGCCCTTCCGGCTGGCTGGTTTAT
TGCTGATAAATCTGGAGCCGGTGAGCGTGGGTCTCGCGGTATCATTGCAGCACTGGGGCCAGATGGTAAG
CCCTCCCGTATCGTAGTTATCTACACGACGGGGAGTCAGGCAACTATGGATGAACGAAATAGACAGATCG
CTGAGATAGGTGCCTCACTGATTAAGCATTGGTAACTGTCAGACCAAGTTTACTCATATATACTTTAGAT
TGATT
[38 nt withheld, positions 4276-4313]
A
[37 nt withheld, positions 4315-4351]
ATTTTGTTAAAATTCGCGTTAAATTTTTGTTAAATCAGCTCATTTTTTAACCAATAGGCCGAAATCGGCA
AAATCCCTTATAAATCAAAAGAATAGCCCGAGATAGGGT
[37 nt withheld, positions 4461-4497]
AAAGAACGTGGACTCCAACGTCAAAGG
[141 nt withheld, positions 4525-4665]
G
[125 nt withheld, positions 4667-4791]
AAAGGATCTAGGTGAAGATCCTTTTTGATAATCTCATGACCAAAATCCCTTAACGTGAGTTTTCGTTCCA
CTGAGCGTCAGACCCCGTAGAAAAGATCAAAGGATCTTCTTGAGATCCTTTTTTTCTGCGCGTAATCTGC
TGCTTGCAAACAAAAAAACCACCGCTACCAGCGGTGGTTTGTTTGCCGGATCAAGAGCTACCAACTCTTT
TTCCGAAGGTAACTGGCTTCAGCAGAGCGCAGATACCAAATACTGTCCTTCTAGTGTAGCCGTAGTTAGG
CCACCACTTCAAGAACTCTGTAGCACCGCCTACATACCTCGCTCTGCTAATCCTGTTACCAGTGGCTGCT
GCCAGTGGCGATAAGTCGTGTCTTACCGGGTTGGACTCAAGACGATAGTTACCGGATAAGGCGCAGCGGT
CGGGCTGAACGGGGGGTTCGTGCACACAGCCCAGCTTGGAGCGAACGACCTACACCGAACTGAGATACCT
ACAGCGTGAGCTATGAGAAAGCGCCACGCTTCCCGAAGGGAGAAAGGCGGACAGGTATCCGGTAAGCGGC
AGGGTCGGAACAGGAGAGCGCACGAGGGAGCTTCCAGGGGGAAACGCCTGGTATCTTTATAGTCCTGTCG
GGTTTCGCCACCTCTGACTTGAGCGTCGATTTTTGTGATGCTCGTCAGGGGGGCGGAGCCTATGGAAAAA
CGCCAGCAACGCGGCCTTTTTACGGTTCCTGGCCTTTTGCTGGCCTTTTGCTCACATGTTCTTTCCTGCG
TTATCCCCTGATTCTGTGGATAACCGTATTACCGCCTTTGAGTGAGCTGATACCGCTCGCCGCAGCCGAA
CGACCGAGCGCAGCGAGTCAGTGAGCGAGGAAGCTATGGTGCACTCTCAGTACAATCTGCTCTGATGCCG
CATAGTTAAGCCAGTATACACTCCGCTATCGCTACGTGACTGGGTCATGGCTGCGCCCCGACACCCGCCA
ACACCCGCTGACGCGCCCTGACGGGCTTGTCTGCTCCCGGCATCCGCTTACAGACAAGCTGTGACCGTCT
CCGGGAGCTGCATGTGTCAGAGGTTTTCACCGTCATCACCGAAACGCGCGAGGCAGCTGCGGTAAAGCTC
ATCAGCGTGGTCGTGCAGCGATTCACAGATGTCTGCCTGTTCATCCGCGTCCAGCTCGTTGAGTTTCTCC
AGAAGCGTTAATGTCTGGCTTCTGATAAAGCGGGCCATGTTAAGGGCGGTTTTTTCCTGTTTGGTCACTG
ATGCCTCCGTGTAAGGGGGATTTCTGTTCATGGGGGTAATGATACCGATGAAACGAGAGAGGATGCTCAC
GATACGGGTTACTGATGATGAACATGCCCGGTTACTGGAACGTTGTGAGGGTAAACAACTGGCGGTATGG
ATGCGGCGGGACCAGAGAAAAATCACTCAGGGTCAATGCCAGCCGAACGCCAGCAAGACGTAGCCCAGCG
CGTCGGCCGCCATGCCGGCGATAATGGCCTGCTTCTCGCCGAAACGTTTGGTGGCGGGACCAGTGACGAA
GGCTTGAGCGAGGGCGTGCAAGATTCCGAATACCGCAAGCGACAGGCCGATCATCGTCGCGCTCCAGCGA
AAGCGGTCCTCGCCGAAAATGACCCAGAGCGCTGCCGGCACCTGTCCTACGAGTTGCATGATAAAGAAGA
CAGTCATAAGTGCGGCGACGATAGTCATGCCCCGCGCCCACCGGAAGGAGCTGACTGGGTTGAAGGCTCT
CAAGGGCATCGGTCGAGATCCCGGTGCCTAATGAGTGAGCTAACTTACATTAATTGCGTTGCGCTCACTG
CCCGCTTTCCAGTCGGGAAACCTGTCGTGCCAGCTGCATTAATGAATCGGCCAACGCGCGGGGAGAGGCG
GTTTGCGTATTGGGCGCCAGGGTGGTTTTTCTTTTCACCAGTGAGACGGGCAACAGCTGATTGCCCTTCA
CCGCCTGGCCCTGAGAGAGTTGCAGCAAGCGGTCCACGCTGGTTTGCCCCAGCAGGCGAAAATCCTGTTT
GATGGTGGTTAACGGCGGGATATAACATGAGCTGTCTTCGGTATCGTCGTATCCCACTACCGAGATATCC
GCACCAACGCGCAGCCCGGACTCGGTAATGGCGCGCATTGCGCCCAGCGCCATCTGATCGTTGGCAACCA
GCATCGCAGTGGGAACGATGCCCTCATTCAGCATTTGCATGGTTTGTTGAAAACCGGACATGGCACTCCA
GTCGCCTTCCCGTTCCGCTATCGGCTGAATTTGATTGCGAGTGAGATATTTATGCCAGCCAGCCAGACGC
AGACGCGCCGAGACAGAACTTAATGGGCCCGCTAACAGCGCGATTTGCTGGTGACCCAATGCGACCAGAT
GCTCCACGCCCAGTCGCGTACCGTCTTCATGGGAGAAAATAATACTGTTGATGGGTGTCTGGTCAGAGAC
ATCAAGAAATAACGCCGGAACATTAGTGCAGGCAGCTTCCACAGCAATGGCATCCTGGTCATCCAGCGGA
TAGTTAATGATCAGCCCACTGACGCGTTGCGCGAGAAGATTGTGCACCGCCGCTTTACAGGCTTCGACGC
CGCTTCGTTCTACCATCGACACCACCACGCTGGCACCCAGTTGATCGGCGCGAGATTTAATCGCCGCGAC
AATTTGCGACGGCGCGTGCAGGGCCAGACTGGAGGTGGCAACGCCAATCAGCAACGACTGTTTGCCCGCC
AGTTGTTGTGCCACGCGGTTGGGAATGTAATTCAGCTCCGCCATCGCCGCTTCCACTTTTTCCCGCGTTT
TCGCAGAAACGTGGCTGGCCTGGTTCACCACGCGGGAAACGGTCTGATAAGAGACACCGGCATACTCTGC
GACATCGTATAACGTTACTGGTTTCACATTCACCACCCTGAATTGACTCTCTTCCGGGCGCTATCATGCC
ATACCGCGAAAGGTTTTGCGCCATTCGATGGTGTCCGGGATCTCGACGCTCTCCCTTATGCGACTCCTGC
ATTAGGAAGCAGCCCAGTAGTAGGTTGAGGCCGTTGAGCACCGCCGCCGCAAGGAATGGTGCATGCCGGC
ATGCCGCCCTTTCGTCTTCAAGAATTAATTCCCAATTCCCCAGGCATCAAATAAAACGAAAGGCTCAGTC
GAAAGACTGGGCCTTTCGTTTTATCTGTTGTTTGTCGGTGAACGCTCTCCTGAGTAGGACAAATCCGCCG
GGAGCGGATTTGAACGTTGCGAAGCAACGGCCCGGAGGGTGGCGGGCAGGACGCCCGCCATAAACTGCCA
GGAATTAATTCCCCAGGCATCAAATAAAACGAAAGGCTCAGTCGAAAGACTGGGCCTTTCGTTTTATCTG
TTGTTTGTCGGTGAACGCTCTCCTGAGTAGGACAAATCCGCCGGGAGCGGATTTGAACGTTGCGAAGCAA
CGGCCCGGAGGGTGGCGGGCAGGACGCCCGCCATAAACTGCCAGGAATTAATTCCCCAGGCATCAAATAA
AACGAAAGGCTCAGTCGAAAGACTGGGCCTTTCGTTTTATCTGTTGTTTGTCGGTGAACGCTCTCCTGAG
TAGGACAAATCCGCCGGGAGCGGATTTGAACGTTGCGAAGCAACGGCCCGGAGGGTGGCGGGCAGGACGC
CCGCCATAAACTGCCAGGAATTAATTCCCCAGGCATCAAATAAAACGAAAGGCTCAGTCGAAAGACTGGG
CCTTTCGTTTTATCTGTTGTTTGTCGGTGAACGCTCTCCTGAGTAGGACAAATCCGCCGGGAGCGGATTT
GAACGTTGCGAAGCAACGGCCCGGAGGGTGGCGGGCAGGACGCCCGCCATAAACTGCCAGGAATTAATTC
CCCAGGCATCAAATAAAACGAAAGGCTCAGTCGAAAGACTGGGCCTTTCGTTTTATCTGTTGTTTGTCGG
TGAACGCTCTCCTGAGTAGGACAAATCCGCCGGGAGCGGATTTGAACGTTGCGAAGCAACGGCCCGGAGG
GTGGCGGGCAGGACGCCCGCCATAAACTGCCAGGAATTGGGGATCGGAATTAATTCCCGGTTTAAACCGG
GGATCTCGATCCCGCGAAAT
