>Addgene plasmid #52270 | pSC-hTDG-IntE2 | addgene partial sequence | sequence record 85997 | T7 5'-TAATACGACTCACTATAGGG-3'
AATAATTTTGTTTAACTTTAAGAAGGAGATATAACCATGGAAGCGGAGAACGCGGGCAGCTATTCCCTTC
AGCAAGCTCAAGCTTTTTATACGTTTCCATTTCAACAACTGATGGCTGAAGCTCCTAATATGGCAGTTGT
GAATGAACAGCAAATGCCAGAAGAAGTTCCAGCCCCAGCTCCTGCTCAGGAACCAGTGCAAGAGGCTCCA
AAAGGAAGAAAAAGAAAACCCAGAACAACAGAACCAAAACAACCAGTGGAACCCAAAAAACCTGTTGAGT
CAAAAAAATCTGGCAAGTCTGCAAAATCAAAAGAAAAACAAGAAAAAATTACAGACACATTTAAAGTAAA
AAGAAAAGTAGACCGTTTTAATGGTGTTTCAGAAGCTGAACTTCTGACCAAGACTCTCCCCGATATTTTG
ACCTTCAATCTGGACATTGTCATTATTGGCATAAACCCGGGACTAATGGCTGCTTACAAAGGGCATCATT
ACCCTGGACCTGGAAACCATTTTTGGAAGTGTTTGTTTATGTCAGGGCTCAGTGAGGTCCAGCTGAACCA
TATGGATGATCACACTCTACCAGGGAAGTATGGTATTGGATTTACCAACATGGTGGAAAGGACCACGCCC
GGCAGCAAAGATCTCTCCAGTAAAGAATTTCGTGAAGGAGGACGTATTCTAGTACAGAAATTACAGAAAT
ATCAGCCACGAATAGCAGTGTTTAATGGAAAATGTATTTATGAAATTTTTAGTAAAGAAGTTTTTGGAGT
AAAGGTTAAGAACTTGGAATTTGGGCTTCAGCCCCATAAGATTCCAGACACAGAAACTCTCTGCTATGTT
ATGCCATCATCCAGTGCAAGATGTGCTCAGTT
