>Addgene plasmid #52270 | pSC-hTDG-IntE2 | addgene partial sequence | sequence record 86327 | GST-R 5'-AAAGAAGTCGAGTGGGTTGC-3'
ATTCCGGATCCTGATGAGGGCGCAAACTTCTTGGCTTGTGCTCGGACCCTTTTCTCGTACTCCACTCTGT
TTTGGCAGTAAATCGTGTAGGCCTCTGCTTGAGCTGGGTCTTGGATATTTGGTTCATTTAGAAGTTCCTG
TATTCCTAATAGGATCTGTTTGATTGTGATGGCTGGCCTCCAGTCCTTGTCCTCCTCTAAGATGGACAGG
CACACTGTCCCCGAAGGGTACACATTCGGGTGAAATAATGGTGGTTCGAATTTACATTTTGGTGGCGAAG
ATGGATAATCATCTTTGAAAAGCATCCGTAGTTTAAACAAGCCTCCTTCCCACGGAGTCCCTTTCTTTCC
CGGAATGGCGCACTCCCAGTTCATGAGGTTCATCGTGCCATCGGGATTTTTTGTTGGGACAGCCACGAAA
CCAAATGGGTGGTCTTTCCTCCATGCTTTCCTCTCCTGGGCGAGTCTGCTGAGGGCGATCCCCGACATGG
ATGCTAAGCTTAGACCGGTGAGGCCAGTAGCGTGGCTGACGAACCCGTTCGTGATAAACGCGTGGTCTGC
CGTGTCGACACGAAGGCTATACACCGGCTGCACGCCGGCGTCGGTGACACTGGCGACTTTCGCGTAGTAG
AACCGCCCGTCGGTCAGCTCGTCGGCGATAGCTTGGGCGTCCGGGTCTCGGTGGTGTGCTTCCAAGAAAC
GCACCAGTCCAGGGACGCCGACTGTGTAGGTTGTGGGCGCAAATTCGGGTTTCCCGCGGGCAAAACCTGC
ACAGTCGACGCTGAATGCGCTGCGTTGAATCACCGCGTAATCGCCCGGCTTGATTTCGTCGATCAGCTTC
CACAGCAGGGTCGGCACCCCGGCGACGTCGACCAAACACAACAACGG
